Addgene plasmid #164971: POLArISact
Purpose: Expresses POLArISact, an orientation probe that specifically binds to F-actin, in mammalian cells
Depositing lab: Sumio Terada. Depositing organization: Institute of Science Tokyo. Publication: POLArIS, a versatile probe for molecular orientation, revealed actin filaments associated with microtubule asters in early embryos. Sugizaki A, Sato K, Chiba K, Saito K, Kawagishi M, Tomabechi Y, Mehta SB, Ishii H, Sakai N, Shirouzu M, Tani T, Terada S. Proc Natl Acad Sci U S A. 2021 Mar 16;118(11). pii: 2019071118. doi: 10.1073/pnas.2019071118. PubMed 33674463.
Backbone
  Vector backbone: modified pcDNA3
  Backbone manufacturer: Zhao et. al. DOI: 10.1126/science.1208592
  Vector type: Mammalian Expression
Growth in bacteria
  Bacterial resistance: Ampicillin, 100 μg/mL
  Growth temperature: 37°C
  Growth strain: DH5alpha
  Copy number: High Copy
Gene/Insert
  Gene/Insert name: POLArISact (alt name: cpGFP-Adhiron (connected with an alpha helical linker))
  Species: Synthetic
  Insert size (bp): 1074
  Promoter: CMV
  Tag / fusion protein: HA (C terminal on insert)
  Cloning method: Restriction Enzyme; 5′ cloning site HindIII (additional HindIII site in insert) (not destroyed); 3′ cloning site NotI (not destroyed)
  Sequencing primers: 5′ CMV; 3′ BGH
Terms and licenses: Academic/Nonprofit Terms; Industry Terms: Not Available to Industry
Depositor comments: Please visit https://www.biorxiv.org/content/10.1101/2020.06.20.116178v2 full for bioRxiv preprint.
How to cite: POLArISact was a gift from Sumio Terada (Addgene plasmid # 164971 ; http://n2t.net/addgene:164971 ; RRID:Addgene_164971)
