[The description below was written by a language model from this plasmid's Addgene catalogue record and pLannotate feature annotations shown in this document.]
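Description:
POLArISact is a mammalian expression plasmid built on a modified pcDNA3 backbone, about 4.2 kb in the sequenced record. It is propagated in E. coli through a high-copy ColE1/pUC-type origin and selected with ampicillin via the β-lactamase gene and its native promoter. The backbone is trimmed compared with standard pcDNA3. Only a short fragment of the SV40 promoter is annotated downstream of the polyadenylation signal, and no neomycin resistance cassette or f1 origin appears in the feature table. The plasmid therefore seems suited to transient expression rather than drug selection in mammalian cells.

The payload is a synthetic open reading frame of roughly 1.1 kb, driven by the human CMV immediate-early enhancer and promoter and terminated by the bovine growth hormone poly(A) signal. It encodes a circularly permuted GFP, annotated as superfolder GFP-derived, joined through an alpha-helical linker to an Adhiron. An Adhiron is an engineered binding scaffold based on plant cystatins, which explains why the annotation software matches this region to a cowpea cystatin. This Adhiron binds F-actin specifically. The record emphasises the helical connection, and the presumed role of this linker is to hold the fluorophore in a fixed orientation relative to the bound filament. A C-terminal HA epitope allows immunodetection; the annotated length fits a single HA copy. T7 and SP6 promoters flank the insert, and T7 lies in the sense orientation, so it could support in vitro transcription. The short "HIV-1 LTR" hit next to the CMV promoter is probably an annotation artefact.

The construct is used to express an orientation probe for F-actin in mammalian cells, and the associated publication presents POLArIS as a versatile probe for molecular orientation.
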