Features (pLannotate 1.2.2; 14 found; start..end, strand, type, name):
    127..506     +  enhancer       CMV enhancer: human cytomegalovirus immediate early enhancer
    507..710     +  promoter       CMV promoter: human cytomegalovirus (CMV) immediate early promoter
    706..739     +  LTR            5' LTR (truncated) (fragment): truncated 5' long terminal repeat (LTR) from HIV-1
    755..773     +  promoter       T7 promoter: promoter for bacteriophage T7 RNA polymerase
    796..1482    +  CDS            Superfolder GFP: Superfolder GFP is a basic (constitutively fluorescent) green fluorescent protein published in 2005, derived from Aequorea victoria. It is reported to be a very rapidly-maturing weak dimer.
   1519..1806    +  CDS            CYTI_VIGUN: Experimental evidence at protein level: Swiss-Prot protein existence level 1. From Vigna unguiculata (Cowpea).
   1834..1860    +  CDS            3xHA (fragment): three tandem HA epitope tags
   1907..1925    -  promoter       SP6 promoter: promoter for bacteriophage SP6 RNA polymerase
   1951..2175    +  polyA_signal   bGH poly(A) signal: bovine growth hormone polyadenylation signal
   2179..2200    +  promoter       SV40 promoter (fragment): SV40 enhancer and early promoter
   2376..2964    -  rep_origin     ori: high-copy-number ColE1/pMB1/pBR322/pUC origin of replication
   3135..3995    -  CDS            AmpR: β-lactamase; bla; confers resistance to ampicillin, carbenicillin, and related antibiotics
   3996..4100    -  promoter       AmpR promoter: bla
   4159..4211    -  misc_feature   bom (fragment): basis of mobility region from pBR322
>Addgene plasmid #164971 | POLArISact | addgene full sequence | sequence record 326985 | Addgene NGS Result
CTGAGTAGTGCGCGAGCAAAATTTAAGCTACAACAAGGCAAGGCTTGACCGACAATTGCATGAAGAATCT
GCTTAGGGTTAGGCGTTTTGCGCTGCTTCGCGATGTACGGGCCAGATATACGCGTTGACATTGATTATTG
ACTAGTTATTAATAGTAATCAATTACGGGGTCATTAGTTCATAGCCCATATATGGAGTTCCGCGTTACAT
AACTTACGGTAAATGGCCCGCCTGGCTGACCGCCCAACGACCCCCGCCCATTGACGTCAATAATGACGTA
TGTTCCCATAGTAACGCCAATAGGGACTTTCCATTGACGTCAATGGGTGGAGTATTTACGGTAAACTGCC
CACTTGGCAGTACATCAAGTGTATCATATGCCAAGTACGCCCCCTATTGACGTCAATGACGGTAAATGGC
CCGCCTGGCATTATGCCCAGTACATGACCTTATGGGACTTTCCTACTTGGCAGTACATCTACGTATTAGT
CATCGCTATTACCATGGTGATGCGGTTTTGGCAGTACATCAATGGGCGTGGATAGCGGTTTGACTCACGG
GGATTTCCAAGTCTCCACCCCATTGACGTCAATGGGAGTTTGTTTTGGCACCAAAATCAACGGGACTTTC
CAAAATGTCGTAACAACTCCGCCCCATTGACGCAAATGGGCGGTAGGCGTGTACGGTGGGAGGTCTATAT
AAGCAGAGCTCTCTGGCTAACTAGAGAACCCACTGCTTACTGGCTTATCGAAATTAATACGACTCACTAT
AGGGAGACCCAAGCTTGCCACCATGGGAGTCGTACCAATACTTGTGGAGTTGGACGGAGATGTGAACGGA
CACAAATTTTCAGTCCGCGGGGAGGGGGAAGGGGATGCTACTATTGGCAAGCTGACGCTCAAATTCATCT
GTACCACCGGAAAACTCCCTGTACCCTGGCCCACACTGGTGACAACTCTGACTTACGGCGTGCAATGTTT
TAGCCGATACCCAGACCACATGAAGAGGCACGACTTTTTCAAAAGCGCAATGCCTGAAGGATACGTACAG
GAAAGGACCATTTCTTTTAAAGACGACGGGAAGTACAAAACCCGGGCAGTGGTGAAGTTTGAGGGCGATA
CCCTCGTCAATAGGATCGAATTGAAGGGAACTGACTTCAAAGAAGATGGCAACATCCTGGGTCACAAGCT
TGAGTATAACTTTAACTCCCACAACGTGTATATTACAGCCGACAAACAGAAGAATGGAATTAAGGCTAAC
TTCACTGTCAGACACAATGTCGAAGATGGCTCCGTGCAGCTCGCCGATCACTATCAACAGAATACTCCTA
TCGGGGACGGCCCAGTCCTGCTGCCCGACAACCACTACCTGAGTACCCAGACTGTTCTGAGCAAAGATCC
GAACGAGAAGCGCGACCACATGGTGCTGCATGAGTATGTCAACGCTGCAGGAATTACCCTCGGCATGGAC
GAGCTGTACAAGGGCGGTGGATCCTCCAAAGGAGAAGAGCTGTTCGAGGCCGCTGCCAAGGCTTCCCTGG
AGATCGAAGAACTGGCTCGGTTCGCTGTTGACGAACACAACAAAAAAGAAAACGCTCTTCTAGAATTCGT
TCGCGTTGTTAAAGCTAAAGAACAGAGCAGCGTGCCCCACTGGTGGTGGACCACCATGTACTACCTGACC
CTGGAAGCTAAAGACGGTGGTAAAAAGAAACTGTACGAAGCTAAAGTTTGGGTTAAACGCGACCCCAACA
TGATCTTCAAGATCAACTTCAAAGAACTGCAGGAGTTCAAACCGGTTGGTGACGCTGGCGGAAGCGGTGG
AGGCAGTGGCGGTTACCCATACGATGTTCCAGATTACGCTAGCTGACACACTGCGGCCGCTCGAGCATGC
ATCTAGAGGGCCCTATTCTATAGTGTCACCTAAATGCTAGAGCTCGCTGATCAGCCTCGACTGTGCCTTC
TAGTTGCCAGCCATCTGTTGTTTGCCCCTCCCCCGTGCCTTCCTTGACCCTGGAAGGTGCCACTCCCACT
GTCCTTTCCTAATAAAATGAGGAAATTGCATCGCATTGTCTGAGTAGGTGTCATTCTATTCTGGGGGGTG
GGGTGGGGCAGGACAGCAAGGGGGAGGATTGGGAAGACAATAGCAGGCATGCTGGGGATGCGGTGGGCTC
TATGGCTTCTGAGGCGGAAAGAACCAGCTGGGGCTCTAGTCCGGAACTCGCTGCGCTCGGTCGTTCGGCT
GCGGCGAGCGGTATCAGCTCACTCAAAGGCGGTAATACGGTTATCCACAGAATCAGGGGATAACGCAGGA
AAGAACATGTGAGCAAAAGGCCAGCAAAAGGCCAGGAACCGTAAAAAGGCCGCGTTGCTGGCGTTTTTCC
ATAGGCTCCGCCCCCCTGACGAGCATCACAAAAATCGACGCTCAAGTCAGAGGTGGCGAAACCCGACAGG
ACTATAAAGATACCAGGCGTTTCCCCCTGGAAGCTCCCTCGTGCGCTCTCCTGTTCCGACCCTGCCGCTT
ACCGGATACCTGTCCGCCTTTCTCCCTTCGGGAAGCGTGGCGCTTTCTCATAGCTCACGCTGTAGGTATC
TCAGTTCGGTGTAGGTCGTTCGCTCCAAGCTGGGCTGTGTGCACGAACCCCCCGTTCAGCCCGACCGCTG
CGCCTTATCCGGTAACTATCGTCTTGAGTCCAACCCGGTAAGACACGACTTATCGCCACTGGCAGCAGCC
ACTGGTAACAGGATTAGCAGAGCGAGGTATGTAGGCGGTGCTACAGAGTTCTTGAAGTGGTGGCCTAACT
ACGGCTACACTAGAAGAACAGTATTTGGTATCTGCGCTCTGCTGAAGCCAGTTACCTTCGGAAAAAGAGT
TGGTAGCTCTTGATCCGGCAAACAAACCACCGCTGGTAGCGGTGGTTTTTTTGTTTGCAAGCAGCAGATT
ACGCGCAGAAAAAAAGGATCTCAAGAAGATCCTTTGATCTTTTCTACGGGGTCTGACGCTCAGTGGAACG
AAAACTCACGTTAAGGGATTTTGGTCATGAGATTATCAAAAAGGATCTTCACCTAGATCCTTTTAAATTA
AAAATGAAGTTTTAAATCAATCTAAAGTATATATGAGTAAACTTGGTCTGACAGTTACCAATGCTTAATC
AGTGAGGCACCTATCTCAGCGATCTGTCTATTTCGTTCATCCATAGTTGCCTGACTCCCCGTCGTGTAGA
TAACTACGATACGGGAGGGCTTACCATCTGGCCCCAGTGCTGCAATGATACCGCGAGACCCACGCTCACC
GGCTCCAGATTTATCAGCAATAAACCAGCCAGCCGGAAGGGCCGAGCGCAGAAGTGGTCCTGCAACTTTA
TCCGCCTCCATCCAGTCTATTAATTGTTGCCGGGAAGCTAGAGTAAGTAGTTCGCCAGTTAATAGTTTGC
GCAACGTTGTTGCCATTGCTACAGGCATCGTGGTGTCACGCTCGTCGTTTGGTATGGCTTCATTCAGCTC
CGGTTCCCAACGATCAAGGCGAGTTACATGATCCCCCATGTTGTGCAAAAAAGCGGTTAGCTCCTTCGGT
CCTCCGATCGTTGTCAGAAGTAAGTTGGCCGCAGTGTTATCACTCATGGTTATGGCAGCACTGCATAATT
CTCTTACTGTCATGCCATCCGTAAGATGCTTTTCTGTGACTGGTGAGTACTCAACCAAGTCATTCTGAGA
ATAGTGTATGCGGCGACCGAGTTGCTCTTGCCCGGCGTCAATACGGGATAATACCGCGCCACATAGCAGA
ACTTTAAAAGTGCTCATCATTGGAAAACGTTCTTCGGGGCGAAAACTCTCAAGGATCTTACCGCTGTTGA
GATCCAGTTCGATGTAACCCACTCGTGCACCCAACTGATCTTCAGCATCTTTTACTTTCACCAGCGTTTC
TGGGTGAGCAAAAACAGGAAGGCAAAATGCCGCAAAAAAGGGAATAAGGGCGACACGGAAATGTTGAATA
CTCATACTCTTCCTTTTTCAATATTATTGAAGCATTTATCAGGGTTATTGTCTCATGAGCGGATACATAT
TTGAATGTATTTAGAAAAATAAACAAATAGGGGTTCCGCGCACATTTCCCCGAAAAGTGCCACCTGACGT
CGACGGATCGGGAGATCTCCCGATCCCCTATGGTGCACTCTCAGTACAATCTGCTCTGATGCCGCATAGT
TAAGCCAGTATCTGCTCCCTGCTTGTGTGTTGGAGGTCG
